>Addgene plasmid #76841 | PKD1 gRNA (BRDN0001149544) | addgene full sequence | sequence record 186610 | Addgene Assembled Sequence
CCCGGGTGCAAAGATGGATAAAGTTTTAAACAGAGAGGAATCTTTGCAGCTAATGGACCTTCTAGGTCTT
GAAAGGAGTGGGAATTGGCTCCGGTGCCCGTCAGTGGGCAGAGCGCACATCGCCCACAGTCCCCGAGAAG
TTGGGGGGAGGGGTCGGCAATTGATCCGGTGCCTAGAGAAGGTGGCGCGGGGTAAACTGGGAAAGTGATG
TCGTGTACTGGCTCCGCCTTTTTCCCGAGGGTGGGGGAGAACCGTATATAAGTGCAGTAGTCGCCGTGAA
CGTTCTTTTTCGCAACGGGTTTGCCGCCAGAACACAGGTAAGTGCCGTGTGTGGTTCCCGCGGGCCTGGC
CTCTTTACGGGTTATGGCCCTTGCGTGCCTTGAATTACTTCCACCTGGCTGCAGTACGTGATTCTTGATC
CCGAGCTTCGGGTTGGAAGTGGGTGGGAGAGTTCGAGGCCTTGCGCTTAAGGAGCCCCTTCGCCTCGTGC
TTGAGTTGAGGCCTGGCCTGGGCGCTGGGGCCGCCGCGTGCGAATCTGGTGGCACCTTCGCGCCTGTCTC
GCTGCTTTCGATAAGTCTCTAGCCATTTAAAATTTTTGATGACCTGCTGCGACGCTTTTTTTCTGGCAAG
ATAGTCTTGTAAATGCGGGCCAAGATCTGCACACTGGTATTTCGGTTTTTGGGGCCGCGGGCGGCGACGG
GGCCCGTGCGTCCCAGCGCACATGTTCGGCGAGGCGGGGCCTGCGAGCGCGGCCACCGAGAATCGGACGG
GGGTAGTCTCAAGCTGGCCGGCCTGCTCTGGTGCCTGGCCTCGCGCCGCCGTGTATCGCCCCGCCCTGGG
CGGCAAGGCTGGCCCGGTCGGCACCAGTTGCGTGAGCGGAAAGATGGCCGCTTCCCGGCCCTGCTGCAGG
GAGCTCAAAATGGAGGACGCGGCGCTCGGGAGAGCGGGCGGGTGAGTCACCCACACAAAGGAAAAGGGCC
TTTCCGTCCTCAGCCGTCGCTTCATGTGACTCCACGGAGTACCGGGCGCCGTCCAGGCACCTCGATTAGT
TCTCGAGCTTTTGGAGTACGTCGTCTTTAGGTTGGGGGGAGGGGTTTTATGCGATGGAGTTTCCCCACAC
TGAGTGGGTGGAGACTGAAGTTAGGCCAGCTTGGCACTTGATGTAATTCTCCTTGGAATTTGCCCTTTTT
GAGTTTGGATCTTGGTTCATTCTCAAGCCTCAGACAGTGGTTCAAAGTTTTTTTCTTCCATTTCAGGTGT
CGTGACGTACGGCCACCATGACCGAGTACAAGCCCACGGTGCGCCTCGCCACCCGCGACGACGTCCCCAG
GGCCGTACGCACCCTCGCCGCCGCGTTCGCCGACTACCCCGCCACGCGCCACACCGTCGATCCGGACCGC
CACATCGAGCGGGTCACCGAGCTGCAAGAACTCTTCCTCACGCGCGTCGGGCTCGACATCGGCAAGGTGT
GGGTCGCGGACGACGGCGCCGCCGTGGCGGTCTGGACCACGCCGGAGAGCGTCGAAGCGGGGGCGGTGTT
CGCCGAGATCGGCCCGCGCATGGCCGAGTTGAGCGGTTCCCGGCTGGCCGCGCAGCAACAGATGGAAGGC
CTCCTGGCGCCGCACCGGCCCAAGGAGCCCGCGTGGTTCCTGGCCACCGTCGGAGTCTCGCCCGACCACC
AGGGCAAGGGTCTGGGCAGCGCCGTCGTGCTCCCCGGAGTGGAGGCGGCCGAGCGCGCCGGGGTGCCCGC
CTTCCTGGAGACCTCCGCGCCCCGCAACCTCCCCTTCTACGAGCGGCTCGGCTTCACCGTCACCGCCGAC
GTCGAGGTGCCCGAAGGACCGCGCACCTGGTGCATGACCCGCAAGCCCGGTGCCTGAACGCGTTAAGTCG
ACAATCAACCTCTGGATTACAAAATTTGTGAAAGATTGACTGGTATTCTTAACTATGTTGCTCCTTTTAC
GCTATGTGGATACGCTGCTTTAATGCCTTTGTATCATGCTATTGCTTCCCGTATGGCTTTCATTTTCTCC
TCCTTGTATAAATCCTGGTTGCTGTCTCTTTATGAGGAGTTGTGGCCCGTTGTCAGGCAACGTGGCGTGG
TGTGCACTGTGTTTGCTGACGCAACCCCCACTGGTTGGGGCATTGCCACCACCTGTCAGCTCCTTTCCGG
GACTTTCGCTTTCCCCCTCCCTATTGCCACGGCGGAACTCATCGCCGCCTGCCTTGCCCGCTGCTGGACA
GGGGCTCGGCTGTTGGGCACTGACAATTCCGTGGTGTTGTCGGGGAAATCATCGTCCTTTCCTTGGCTGC
TCGCCTGTGTTGCCACCTGGATTCTGCGCGGGACGTCCTTCTGCTACGTCCCTTCGGCCCTCAATCCAGC
GGACCTTCCTTCCCGCGGCCTGCTGCCGGCTCTGCGGCCTCTTCCGCGTCTTCGCCTTCGCCCTCAGACG
AGTCGGATCTCCCTTTGGGCCGCCTCCCCGCGTCGACTTTAAGACCAATGACTTACAAGGCAGCTGTAGA
TCTTAGCCACTTTTTAAAAGAAAAGGGGGGACTGGAAGGGCTAATTCACTCCCAACGAAGACAAGATCTG
CTTTTTGCTTGTACTGGGTCTCTCTGGTTAGACCAGATCTGAGCCTGGGAGCTCTCTGGCTAACTAGGGA
ACCCACTGCTTAAGCCTCAATAAAGCTTGCCTTGAGTGCTTCAAGTAGTGTGTGCCCGTCTGTTGTGTGA
CTCTGGTAACTAGAGATCCCTCAGACCCTTTTAGTCAGTGTGGAAAATCTCTAGCAGTACGTATAGTAGT
TCATGTCATCTTATTATTCAGTATTTATAACTTGCAAAGAAATGAATATCAGAGAGTGAGAGGAACTTGT
TTATTGCAGCTTATAATGGTTACAAATAAAGCAATAGCATCACAAATTTCACAAATAAAGCATTTTTTTC
ACTGCATTCTAGTTGTGGTTTGTCCAAACTCATCAATGTATCTTATCATGTCTGGCTCTAGCTATCCCGC
CCCTAACTCCGCCCATCCCGCCCCTAACTCCGCCCAGTTCCGCCCATTCTCCGCCCCATGGCTGACTAAT
TTTTTTTATTTATGCAGAGGCCGAGGCCGCCTCGGCCTCTGAGCTATTCCAGAAGTAGTGAGGAGGCTTT
TTTGGAGGCCTAGGGACGTACCCAATTCGCCCTATAGTGAGTCGTATTACGCGCGCTCACTGGCCGTCGT
TTTACAACGTCGTGACTGGGAAAACCCTGGCGTTACCCAACTTAATCGCCTTGCAGCACATCCCCCTTTC
GCCAGCTGGCGTAATAGCGAAGAGGCCCGCACCGATCGCCCTTCCCAACAGTTGCGCAGCCTGAATGGCG
AATGGG
[124 nt withheld, positions 3367-3490]
C
[91 nt withheld, positions 3492-3582]
A
[49 nt withheld, positions 3584-3632]
CCTTTGACGTTGGAGTCCACGTTCTTT
[37 nt withheld, positions 3660-3696]
ACCCTATCTCGGTCTATTCTTTTGATTTATAAGGGATTTTGCCGATTTCGGCCTATTGGTTAAAAAATGA
GCTGATTTAACAAAAATTTAACGCGAATTTTAACAAAATATTAACGCTTACAATTTAGGTGGCACTTTTC
GGGGAAATGTGCGCGGAACCCCTATTTGTTTATTTTTCTAAATACATTCAAATATGTATCCGCTCATGAG
ACAATAACCCTGATAAATGCTTCAATAATATTGAAAAAGGAAGAGTATGAGTATTCAACATTTCCGTGTC
GCCCTTATTCCCTTTTTTGCGGCATTTTGCCTTCCTGTTTTTGCTCACCCAGAAACGCTGGTGAAAGTAA
AAGATGCTGAAGATCAGTTGGGTGCACGAGTGGGTTACATCGAACTGGATCTCAACAGCGGTAAGATCCT
TGAGAGTTTTCGCCCCGAAGAACGTTTTCCAATGATGAGCACTTTTAAAGTTCTGCTATGTGGCGCGGTA
TTATCCCGTATTGACGCCGGGCAAGAGCAACTCGGTCGCCGCATACACTATTCTCAGAATGACTTGGTTG
AGTACTCACCAGTCACAGAAAAGCATCTTACGGATGGCATGACAGTAAGAGAATTATGCAGTGCTGCCAT
AACCATGAGTGATAACACTGCGGCCAACTTACTTCTGACAACGATCGGAGGACCGAAGGAGCTAACCGCT
TTTTTGCACAACATGGGGGATCATGTAACTCGCCTTGATCGTTGGGAACCGGAGCTGAATGAAGCCATAC
CAAACGACGAGCGTGACACCACGATGCCTGTAGCAATGGCAACAACGTTGCGCAAACTATTAACTGGCGA
ACTACTTACTCTAGCTTCCCGGCAACAATTAATAGACTGGATGGAGGCGGATAAAGTTGCAGGACCACTT
CTGCGCTCGGCCCTTCCGGCTGGCTGGTTTATTGCTGATAAATCTGGAGCCGGTGAGCGTGGGTCTCGCG
GTATCATTGCAGCACTGGGGCCAGATGGTAAGCCCTCCCGTATCGTAGTTATCTACACGACGGGGAGTCA
GGCAACTATGGATGAACGAAATAGACAGATCGCTGAGATAGGTGCCTCACTGATTAAGCATTGGTAACTG
TCAGACCAAGTTTACTCATATATACTTTAGATTGATTTAAAACTTCATTTTTAATTTAAAAGGATCTAGG
TGAAGATCCTTTTTGATAATCTCATGACCAAAATCCCTTAACGTGAGTTTTCGTTCCACTGAGCGTCAGA
CCCCGTAGAAAAGATCAAAGGATCTTCTTGAGATCCTTTTTTTCTGCGCGTAATCTGCTGCTTGCAAACA
AAAAAACCACCGCTACCAGCGGTGGTTTGTTTGCCGGATCAAGAGCTACCAACTCTTTTTCCGAAGGTAA
CTGGCTTCAGCAGAGCGCAGATACCAAATACTGTTCTTCTAGTGTAGCCGTAGTTAGGCCACCACTTCAA
GAACTCTGTAGCACCGCCTACATACCTCGCTCTGCTAATCCTGTTACCAGTGGCTGCTGCCAGTGGCGAT
AAGTCGTGTCTTACCGGGTTGGACTCAAGACGATAGTTACCGGATAAGGCGCAGCGGTCGGGCTGAACGG
GGGGTTCGTGCACACAGCCCAGCTTGGAGCGAACGACCTACACCGAACTGAGATACCTACAGCGTGAGCT
ATGAGAAAGCGCCACGCTTCCCGAAGGGAGAAAGGCGGACAGGTATCCGGTAAGCGGCAGGGTCGGAACA
GGAGAGCGCACGAGGGAGCTTCCAGGGGGAAACGCCTGGTATCTTTATAGTCCTGTCGGGTTTCGCCACC
TCTGACTTGAGCGTCGATTTTTGTGATGCTCGTCAGGGGGGCGGAGCCTATGGAAAAACGCCAGCAACGC
GGCCTTTTTACGGTTCCTGGCCTTTTGCTGGCCTTTTGCTCACATGTTCTTTCCTGCGTTATCCCCTGAT
TCTGTGGATAACCGTATTACCGCCTTTGAGTGAGCTGATACCGCTCGCCGCAGCCGAACGACCGAGCGCA
GCGAGTCAGTGAGCGAGGAAGCGGAAGAGCGCCCAATACGCAAACCGCCTCTCCCCGCGCGTTGGCCGAT
TCATTAATGCAGCTGGCACGACAGGTTTCCCGACTGGAAAGCGGGCAGTGAGCGCAACGCAATTAATGTG
AGTTAGCTCACTCATTAGGCACCCCAGGCTTTACACTTTATGCTTCCGGCTCGTATGTTGTGTGGAATTG
TGAGCGGATAACAATTTCACACAGGAAACAGCTATGACCATGATTACGCCAAGCGCGCAATTAACCCTCA
CTAAAGGGAACAAAAGCTGGAGCTGCAAGCTTAATGTAGTCTTATGCAATACTCTTGTAGTCTTGCAACA
TGGTAACGATGAGTTAGCAACATGCCTTACAAGGAGAGAAAAAGCACCGTGCATGCCGATTGGTGGAAGT
AAGGTGGTACGATCGTGCCTTATTAGGAAGGCAACAGACGGGTCTGACATGGATTGGACGAACCACTGAA
TTGCCGCATTGCAGAGATATTGTATTTAAGTGCCTAGCTCGATACATAAACGGGTCTCTCTGGTTAGACC
AGATCTGAGCCTGGGAGCTCTCTGGCTAACTAGGGAACCCACTGCTTAAGCCTCAATAAAGCTTGCCTTG
AGTGCTTCAAGTAGTGTGTGCCCGTCTGTTGTGTGACTCTGGTAACTAGAGATCCCTCAGACCCTTTTAG
TCAGTGTGGAAAATCTCTAGCAGTGGCGCCCGAACAGGGACTTGAAAGCGAAAGGGAAACCAGAGGAGCT
CTCTCGACGCAGGACTCGGCTTGCTGAAGCGCGCACGGCAAGAGGCGAGGGGCGGCGACTGGTGAGTACG
CCAAAAATTTTGACTAGCGGAGGCTAGAAGGAGAGAGATGGGTGCGAGAGCGTCAGTATTAAGCGGGGGA
GAATTAGATCGCGATGGGAAAAAATTCGGTTAAGGCCAGGGGGAAAGAAAAAATATAAATTAAAACATAT
AGTATGGGCAAGCAGGGAGCTAGAACGATTCGCAGTTAATCCTGGCCTGTTAGAAACATCAGAAGGCTGT
AGACAAATACTGGGACAGCTACAACCATCCCTTCAGACAGGATCAGAAGAACTTAGATCATTATATAATA
CAGTAGCAACCCTCTATTGTGTGCATCAAAGGATAGAGATAAAAGACACCAAGGAAGCTTTAGACAAGAT
AGAGGAAGAGCAAAACAAAAGTAAGACCACCGCACAGCAAGCGGCCGCTGATCTTCAGACCTGGAGGAGG
AGATATGAGGGACAATTGGAGAAGTGAATTATATAAATATAAAGTAGTAAAAATTGAACCATTAGGAGTA
GCACCCACCAAGGCAAAGAGAAGAGTGGTGCAGAGAGAAAAAAGAGCAGTGGGAATAGGAGCTTTGTTCC
TTGGGTTCTTGGGAGCAGCAGGAAGCACTATGGGCGCAGCGTCAATGACGCTGACGGTACAGGCCAGACA
ATTATTGTCTGGTATAGTGCAGCAGCAGAACAATTTGCTGAGGGCTATTGAGGCGCAACAGCATCTGTTG
CAACTCACAGTCTGGGGCATCAAGCAGCTCCAGGCAAGAATCCTGGCTGTGGAAAGATACCTAAAGGATC
AACAGCTCCTGGGGATTTGGGGTTGCTCTGGAAAACTCATTTGCACCACTGCTGTGCCTTGGAATGCTAG
TTGGAGTAATAAATCTCTGGAACAGATTTGGAATCACACGACCTGGATGGAGTGGGACAGAGAAATTAAC
AATTACACAAGCTTAATACACTCCTTAATTGAAGAATCGCAAAACCAGCAAGAAAAGAATGAACAAGAAT
TATTGGAATTAGATAAATGGGCAAGTTTGTGGAATTGGTTTAACATAACAAATTGGCTGTGGTATATAAA
ATTATTCATAATGATAGTAGGAGGCTTGGTAGGTTTAAGAATAGTTTTTGCTGTACTTTCTATAGTGAAT
AGAGTTAGGCAGGGATATTCACCATTATCGTTTCAGACCCACCTCCCAACCCCGAGGGGACCCAGAGAGG
GCCTATTTCCCATGATTCCTTCATATTTGCATATACGATACAAGGCTGTTAGAGAGATAATTAGAATTAA
TTTGACTGTAAACACAAAGATATTAGTACAAAATACGTGACGTAGAAAGTAATAATTTCTTGGGTAGTTT
GCAGTTTTAAAATTATGTTTTAAAATGGACTATCATATGCTTACCGTAACTTGAAAGTATTTCGATTTCT
TGGCTTTATATATCTTGTGGAAAGGACGAAACACCGGCGGCCCTCCAAGTACACGTGTTTTAGAGCTAGA
AATAGCAAGTTAAAATAAGGCTAGTCCGTTATCAACTTGAAAAAGTGGCACCGAGTCGGTGCTTTTTTAA
GCTTGGCGTAACTAGATCTTGAGACAAATGGCAGTATTCATCCACAATTTTAAAAGAAAAGGGGGGATTG
GGGGGTACAGTGCAGGGGAAAGAATAGTAGACATAATAGCAACAGACATACAAACTAAAGAATTACAAAA
ACAAATTACAAAAATTCAAAATTTTCGGGTTTATTACAGGGACAGCAGAGATCCACTTTGGCGCCGGCTC
GAGGGGG
Features (pLannotate 1.2.2; 29 found; start..end, strand, type, name):
     14..80      +  CDS            small t antigen (fragment): SV40 (simian virus 40) small t antigen
    106..317     +  promoter       EF-1α core promoter: core promoter for human elongation factor EF-1α
    318..1256    +  intron         EF-1α intron A: intron upstream of the start codon of human EF-1α
   1278..1877    +  CDS            PuroR (fragment): puromycin N-acetyltransferase; pac from Streptomyces; confers resistance to puromycin
   1893..2481    +  misc_feature   WPRE: woodchuck hepatitis virus posttranscriptional regulatory element
   2532..2551    +  misc_feature   cPPT/CTS (fragment): central polypurine tract and central termination sequence of HIV-1
   2553..2786    +  LTR            3' LTR (ΔU3): self-inactivating 3' long terminal repeat (LTR) from HIV-1
   2864..2985    +  polyA_signal   SV40 poly(A) signal: SV40 polyadenylation signal
   3025..3160    +  rep_origin     SV40 ori: SV40 origin of replication
   3181..3199    -  promoter       T7 promoter: promoter for bacteriophage T7 RNA polymerase
   3207..3362    +  CDS            lacZα (fragment): LacZα fragment of β-galactosidase; lacZ fragment
   3367..3795    +  rep_origin     f1 ori (sequence partly withheld): f1 bacteriophage origin of replication; arrow indicates direction of (+) strand synthesis
   3848..3952    +  promoter       AmpR promoter: bla
   3953..4813    +  CDS            AmpR: β-lactamase; bla; confers resistance to ampicillin, carbenicillin, and related antibiotics
   4984..5572    +  rep_origin     ori: high-copy-number ColE1/pMB1/pBR322/pUC origin of replication
   5755..5847    +  CDS            lacI (fragment): lac repressor; lacI; The lac repressor binds to the lac operator to inhibit transcription in E. coli. This inhibition can be relieved by adding lactose or isopropyl-β-D-thiogalactopyranoside (IPTG).
   5860..5881    +  protein_bind   CAP binding site: CAP binding activates transcription in the presence of cAMP. E. coli catabolite activator protein
   5896..5926    +  promoter       lac promoter: promoter for the E. coli lac operon
   5934..5950    +  protein_bind   lac operator: The lac repressor binds to the lac operator to inhibit transcription in E. coli. This inhibition can be relieved by adding lactose or isopropyl-β-D-thiogalactopyranoside (IPTG). lac repressor encoded by lacI
   5995..6013    +  promoter       T3 promoter: promoter for bacteriophage T3 RNA polymerase
   6041..6267    +  promoter       RSV promoter: Rous sarcoma virus enhancer/promoter
   6268..6448    +  LTR            5' LTR (truncated): truncated 5' long terminal repeat (LTR) from HIV-1
   6495..6620    +  misc_feature   HIV-1 Ψ: packaging signal of human immunodeficiency virus type 1
   6604..6967    +  CDS            HIV-1 gag (fragment): gag protein from human immunodeficiency virus 1; gag
   7113..7346    +  misc_feature   RRE: The Rev response element (RRE) of HIV-1 allows for Rev-dependent mRNA export from the nucleus to the cytoplasm.
   7723..7749    +  CDS            Rev (fragment): human immunodeficiency virus 1 (HIV-1) Rev protein; rev; enhances nuclear export of unspliced and incompletely spliced viral mRNAs
   7753..7993    +  promoter       U6 promoter: RNA polymerase III promoter for human U6 snRNA
   8023..8098    +  misc_RNA       gRNA scaffold: guide RNA scaffold for the Streptococcus pyogenes CRISPR/Cas9 system
   8154..8271    +  misc_feature   cPPT/CTS: central polypurine tract and central termination sequence of HIV-1
