[The description below was written by a language model from this plasmid's Addgene catalogue record and pLannotate feature annotations shown in this document.]
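Description:
PKD1 gRNA (BRDN0001149544) is a third-generation lentiviral guide RNA plasmid built on the lentiGuide-Puro backbone and designed to target human PKD1 (polycystin-1, also known as PC1 or TRPP1) for CRISPR-Cas9 editing. In bacteria it is maintained as a high-copy plasmid through a ColE1/pUC-type origin and selected with ampicillin via the β-lactamase gene. An f1 origin, an SV40 origin and leftover lac and T7/T3 promoter elements from the parental cloning vector are also annotated.

The lentiviral portion begins with an RSV promoter fused to a truncated HIV-1 5' LTR, which makes genomic RNA production Tat-independent. It is followed by the Ψ packaging signal, a partial gag region and the Rev response element for Rev-dependent nuclear export. Inside the transfer cassette, a human U6 RNA polymerase III promoter drives the PKD1-specific spacer joined to the Streptococcus pyogenes guide RNA scaffold, and a cPPT/CTS element aids nuclear import of the reverse-transcribed genome. Downstream, the EF-1α core promoter with its intron A expresses puromycin N-acetyltransferase, allowing puromycin selection of transduced mammalian cells. A WPRE boosts transcript levels, and a self-inactivating ΔU3 3' LTR followed by an SV40 polyadenylation signal closes the cassette.

The plasmid carries no Cas9, so it must be paired with a separate Cas9 vector or used in cells that already express the nuclease. The guide was designed against two PKD1 reference transcripts and belongs to a human kinome gRNA collection, making it suited to knockout of PKD1 in human cells, either individually or alongside related guides.
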