Addgene plasmid #76841: PKD1 gRNA (BRDN0001149544)
Purpose: 3rd generation lentiviral gRNA plasmid targeting human PKD1
Depositing lab: John Doench & David Root. Depositing organization: Broad Institute. Publication: Optimized sgRNA design to maximize activity and minimize off-target effects of CRISPR-Cas9. Doench JG, Fusi N, Sullender M, Hegde M, Vaimberg EW, Donovan KF, Smith I, Tothova Z, Wilen C, Orchard R, Virgin HW, Listgarten J, Root DE. Nat Biotechnol. 2016 Jan 18. doi: 10.1038/nbt.3437. PubMed 26780180.
Backbone
  Vector backbone: lentiGuide-Puro
  Backbone manufacturer: Zhang Lab (Addgene plasmid # 52963)
  Vector type: Mammalian Expression, Lentiviral, CRISPR
  Selectable markers: Puromycin
Growth in bacteria
  Bacterial resistance: Ampicillin, 100 μg/mL
  Growth temperature: 37°C
  Growth strain: DH5alpha
  Copy number: High Copy
Gene/Insert
  Gene/Insert name: PKD1 (alt names: PKD1; NM_000296.3)
  gRNA/shRNA sequence: GCGGCCCTCCAAGTACACGT
  Species: H. sapiens (human)
  Entrez Gene: PKD1 (a.k.a. PBP, PC1, Pc-1, TRPP1)
  Promoter: hU6
  Cloning method: Unknown
  Sequencing primers: 5′ U6-F; 3′ pS2-R
Terms and licenses: Academic/Nonprofit Terms; Industry Terms: Not Available to Industry
Depositor comments: The gRNA was designed to target the following Genbank reference sequence(s): NM_000296.3,NM_001009944.2. Note that this plasmid does NOT contain Cas9. It should be used in conjunction with lentiCas9-Blast (Addgene #52962) or otherwise with cell lines already expressing Cas9. Browse the full kinome gRNA library at http://www.addgene.org/pooled-library/broadgpp-human-kinome/ or visit http://www.broadinstitute.org/rnai/public/ for detailed protocols and information.
How to cite: PKD1 gRNA (BRDN0001149544) was a gift from John Doench & David Root (Addgene plasmid # 76841 ; http://n2t.net/addgene:76841 ; RRID:Addgene_76841)
