>Addgene plasmid #76841 | PKD1 gRNA (BRDN0001149544) | depositor partial sequence | sequence record 144301 | Target Sequence
GCGGCCCTCCAAGTACACGT
