>Addgene plasmid #76841 | PKD1 gRNA (BRDN0001149544) | addgene partial sequence | sequence record 186609 | hU6-F
AAAGTAATAATTTCTTGGGTAGTTTGCAGTTTTAAAATTATGTTTTAAAATGGACTATCATATGCTTACC
GTAACTTGAAAGTATTTCGATTTCTTGGCTTTATATATCTTGTGGAAAGGACGAAACACCGGCGGCCCTC
CAAGTACACGTGTTTTAGAGCTAGAAATAGCAAGTTAAAATAAGGCTAGTCCGTTATCAACTTGAAAAAG
TGGCACCGAGTCGGTGCTTTTTTAAGCTTGGCGTAACTAGATCTTGAGACAAATGGCAGTATTCATCCAC
AATTTTAAAAGAAAAGGGGGGATTGGGGGGTACAGTGCAGGGGAAAGAATAGTAGACATAATAGCAACAG
ACATACAAACTAAAGAATTACAAAAACAAATTACAAAAATTCAAAATTTTCGGGTTTATTACAGGGACAG
CAGAGATCCACTTTGGCGCCGGCTCGAGGGGGCCCGGGTGCAAAGATGGATAAAGTTTTAAACAGAGAGG
AATCTTTGCAGCTAATGGACCTTCTAGGTCTTGAAAGGAGTGGGAATTGGCTCCGGTGCCCGTCAGTGGG
CAGAGCGCAC
